Addgene plasmid #51140: pet30b-5M SrtA
Purpose: expression plasmid for C-terminal his tagged S. aureus SrtA with enhanced catalytic activity
Depositing lab: Hidde Ploegh. Depositing organization: Whitehead Institute for Biomedical Research. Publication: Engineered red blood cells as carriers for systemic delivery of a wide array of functional probes. Shi J, Kundrat L, Pishesha N, Bilate A, Theile C, Maruyama T, Dougan SK, Ploegh HL, Lodish HF. Proc Natl Acad Sci U S A. 2014 Jul 15;111(28):10131-6. doi: 10.1073/pnas.1409861111. Epub 2014 Jun 30. PubMed 24982154.
Backbone
  Vector backbone: pET30b
  Backbone manufacturer: Novagen
  Vector type: Bacterial Expression
Growth in bacteria
  Bacterial resistance: Kanamycin, 50 μg/mL
  Growth temperature: 37°C
  Growth strain: DH5alpha
  Copy number: High Copy
Gene/Insert
  Gene/Insert name: S.aureus SrtA 5M (alt name: Sortase A pentamutant)
  Species: S.aureus
  Insert size (bp): 471
  Mutation: P94R, D160N, D165A, K190E, K196T
  Promoter: T7
  Tag / fusion protein: 6x His (C terminal on backbone)
  Cloning method: Restriction Enzyme; 5′ cloning site NdeI (not destroyed); 3′ cloning site XhoI (not destroyed)
  Sequencing primers: 5′ T7; 3′ T7-term
Terms and licenses: Academic/Nonprofit Terms; Industry Terms: Not Available to Industry
Depositor comments: Pentamutant sortase A was originally described by David R. Liu's laboratory (Harvard University) in: A General Strategy for the Evolution of Bond-Forming Enzymes Using Yeast Display. Chen I, Dorr BM, Liu DR. Proc Natl Acad Sci U S A. 2011 Jul 12;108(28):11399-404 (PubMed ID: 21697512)
How to cite: pet30b-5M SrtA was a gift from Hidde Ploegh (Addgene plasmid # 51140 ; http://n2t.net/addgene:51140 ; RRID:Addgene_51140)
