[The description below was written by a language model from this plasmid's Addgene catalogue record, the feature table of its GenBank file and pLannotate feature annotations shown in this document.]
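Description:
pet30b-5M SrtA is a bacterial expression plasmid built on the Novagen pET30b backbone for producing an activity-enhanced variant of Staphylococcus aureus sortase A in E. coli. The full sequence record is 5,678 nt. The plasmid replicates from a ColE1/pBR322-type origin with the adjacent rop gene and bom region, and it also carries an f1 phage origin. The catalogue lists it as high copy, although rop normally moderates copy number. Selection is by kanamycin through the aph(3')-Ia resistance gene. The short tetracycline-resistance fragments and the partial AmpR promoter picked up by the automated annotation are backbone remnants rather than functional markers.

The 471 bp insert was cloned between NdeI and XhoI, both of which were retained. It encodes the sortase A pentamutant carrying P94R, D160N, D165A, K190E and K196T, fused in frame to the backbone's C-terminal 6xHis tag for metal-affinity purification. The annotation tool labels this tag as a 9xHis fragment, but its 18 nt length fits six histidines. Expression is driven by a T7 promoter with an adjacent lac operator and the T7 gene 10 ribosome binding site, and it ends at the T7 terminator. The plasmid-borne lacI gene supplies repressor, so transcription is held off until IPTG induction in a host that provides T7 RNA polymerase. The separate GenBank record covers only the 471 bp insert and annotates just the His tag.

Sortase A is a transpeptidase that cleaves a C-terminal sorting motif and ligates the substrate to a new nucleophile. The five mutations come from an earlier directed-evolution study using yeast display, and they increase catalytic activity. The purified enzyme is used for sortase-mediated protein labelling. In the associated publication, this involved attaching functional probes to engineered red blood cells.
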