Features (pLannotate 1.2.2; 19 found; start..end, strand, type, name):
    301..348     -  terminator     T7 terminator: transcription terminator for bacteriophage T7 RNA polymerase
    356..405     -  CDS            SET1 (fragment): solubility-enhancement tag derived from T7 phage gene 10B
    415..432     -  CDS            9xHis (fragment): 9xHis affinity tag
    439..891     -  CDS            srtA (fragment): SRTA_STAA8 - Experimental evidence at protein level: Swiss-Prot protein existence level 1. Transpeptidase that anchors surface proteins to the cell wall (PubMed:10427003, PubMed:10446208, PubMed:10535938, PubMed:11714722, PubMed:14769030, PubMed:15247224). Recognizes and modifies its substrate by proteolytic cleavage of a C-terminal sorting signal. Following cleavage, a covalent intermediate is formed via a thioester bond between the sortase and its substrate, which is then transferred and covalently attached to the cell wall (PubMed:10446208, PubMed:10535938, PubMed:11714722, PubMed:14769030,
    890..912     -  RBS            RBS: efficient ribosome binding site from bacteriophage T7 gene 10 (Olins and Rangwala, 1989)
    927..951     -  protein_bind   lac operator: The lac repressor binds to the lac operator to inhibit transcription in E. coli. This inhibition can be relieved by adding lactose or isopropyl-β-D-thiogalactopyranoside (IPTG). lac repressor encoded by lacI
    952..970     -  promoter       T7 promoter: promoter for bacteriophage T7 RNA polymerase
    996..1275    +  CDS            TcR (fragment): tetracycline efflux protein; tet; confers resistance to tetracycline
   1283..1360    +  promoter       lacI promoter: lacI
   1361..2443    +  CDS            lacI: lac repressor; lacI; The lac repressor binds to the lac operator to inhibit transcription in E. coli. This inhibition can be relieved by adding lactose or isopropyl-β-D-thiogalactopyranoside (IPTG).
   2456..2477    +  protein_bind   CAP binding site: CAP binding activates transcription in the presence of cAMP. E. coli catabolite activator protein
   2492..2783    +  CDS            TcR (fragment): tetracycline efflux protein; tet; confers resistance to tetracycline
   2855..3235    -  CDS            YPB1_ECOLX: Protein predicted: Swiss-Prot protein existence level 4. From Escherichia coli.
   3252..3443    +  CDS            rop: Rop protein, which maintains plasmids at low copy number; rop
   3545..3684    +  misc_feature   bom: basis of mobility region from pBR322
   3870..4458    -  rep_origin     ori: high-copy-number ColE1/pMB1/pBR322/pUC origin of replication
   4580..5395    +  CDS            KanR: aminoglycoside phosphotransferase; aph(3')-Ia; confers resistance to kanamycin in bacteria or G418 (Geneticin®) in eukaryotes
   5404..5461    -  promoter       AmpR promoter (fragment): bla
   5514..264     -  rep_origin     f1 ori (across the origin) (sequence partly withheld): f1 bacteriophage origin of replication; arrow indicates direction of (+) strand synthesis
>Addgene plasmid #51140 | pet30b-5M SrtA | addgene full sequence | sequence record 473516 | Addgene NGS Result
[47 nt withheld, positions 1-47]
T
[91 nt withheld, positions 49-139]
G
[124 nt withheld, positions 141-264]
CCCATTCGCCAATCCGGATATAGTTCCTCCTTTCAGCAAAAAACCCCTCAAGACCCGTTTAGAGGCCCCA
AGGGGTTATGCTAGTTATTGCTCAGCGGTGGCAGCAGCCAACTCAGCTTCCTTTCGGGCTTTGTTAGCAG
CCGGATCTCAGTGGTGGTGGTGGTGGTGCTCGAGTTTGACTTCTGTAGCTACAAAGATTTTACGTGTTTC
CCAAACGCCTGTCTCTTCATTGTAATCATCACAAGTAATTAATGTTAATTGTTTATCTTTACCTTTTTGT
TCATCTAGAACTTCTACAGCTGTTGGCTTAACGTTTCTTATACTTGTCATTTTATACTTACGTGTTTCAT
TACCAACTTTAAAGTACACCATACTACCTTTTTTGGCTGCTTTAAGATTTGTAAATTGATAGTTCGGACG
GTCAATGAAAGTGTGTCCTGCAATTGAAATATTTTGATCATCTAGTGATTCATTTTCTTCTGCAAAGCTT
ACACCTCTATTTAATTGTTCGCGTGTTGCTGGTCCTGGATATACTGGTTCTTTAATATCAGCATCTGGAA
TTTCAATATAGCCTGCCACTTTTGATTTATCTTTCGGAATTTGAGGTTTAGCTTGCATATGTATATCTCC
TTCTTAAAGTTAAACAAAATTATTTCTAGAGGGGAATTGTTATCCGCTCACAATTCCCCTATAGTGAGTC
GTATTAATTTCGCGGGATCGAGATCGATCTCGATCCTCTACGCCGGACGCATCGTGGCCGGCATCACCGG
CGCCACAGGTGCGGTTGCTGGCGCCTATATCGCCGACATCACCGATGGGGAAGATCGGGCTCGCCACTTC
GGGCTCATGAGCGCTTGTTTCGGCGTGGGTATGGTGGCAGGCCCCGTGGCCGGGGGACTGTTGGGCGCCA
TCTCCTTGCATGCACCATTCCTTGCGGCGGCGGTGCTCAACGGCCTCAACCTACTACTGGGCTGCTTCCT
AATGCAGGAGTCGCATAAGGGAGAGCGTCGAGATCCCGGACACCATCGAATGGCGCAAAACCTTTCGCGG
TATGGCATGATAGCGCCCGGAAGAGAGTCAATTCAGGGTGGTGAATGTGAAACCAGTAACGTTATACGAT
GTCGCAGAGTATGCCGGTGTCTCTTATCAGACCGTTTCCCGCGTGGTGAACCAGGCCAGCCACGTTTCTG
CGAAAACGCGGGAAAAAGTGGAAGCGGCGATGGCGGAGCTGAATTACATTCCCAACCGCGTGGCACAACA
ACTGGCGGGCAAACAGTCGTTGCTGATTGGCGTTGCCACCTCCAGTCTGGCCCTGCACGCGCCGTCGCAA
ATTGTCGCGGCGATTAAATCTCGCGCCGATCAACTGGGTGCCAGCGTGGTGGTGTCGATGGTAGAACGAA
GCGGCGTCGAAGCCTGTAAAGCGGCGGTGCACAATCTTCTCGCGCAACGCGTCAGTGGGCTGATCATTAA
CTATCCGCTGGATGACCAGGATGCCATTGCTGTGGAAGCTGCCTGCACTAATGTTCCGGCGTTATTTCTT
GATGTCTCTGACCAGACACCCATCAACAGTATTATTTTCTCCCATGAAGACGGTACGCGACTGGGCGTGG
AGCATCTGGTCGCATTGGGTCACCAGCAAATCGCGCTGTTAGCGGGCCCATTAAGTTCTGTCTCGGCGCG
TCTGCGTCTGGCTGGCTGGCATAAATATCTCACTCGCAATCAAATTCAGCCGATAGCGGAACGGGAAGGC
GACTGGAGTGCCATGTCCGGTTTTCAACAAACCATGCAAATGCTGAATGAGGGCATCGTTCCCACTGCGA
TGCTGGTTGCCAACGATCAGATGGCGCTGGGCGCAATGCGCGCCATTACCGAGTCCGGGCTGCGCGTTGG
TGCGGACATCTCGGTAGTGGGATACGACGATACCGAAGACAGCTCATGTTATATCCCGCCGTTAACCACC
ATCAAACAGGATTTTCGCCTGCTGGGGCAAACCAGCGTGGACCGCTTGCTGCAACTCTCTCAGGGCCAGG
CGGTGAAGGGCAATCAGCTGTTGCCCGTCTCACTGGTGAAAAGAAAAACCACCCTGGCGCCCAATACGCA
AACCGCCTCTCCCCGCGCGTTGGCCGATTCATTAATGCAGCTGGCACGACAGGTTTCCCGACTGGAAAGC
GGGCAGTGAGCGCAACGCAATTAATGTAAGTTAGCTCACTCATTAGGCACCGGGATCTCGACCGATGCCC
TTGAGAGCCTTCAACCCAGTCAGCTCCTTCCGGTGGGCGCGGGGCATGACTATCGTCGCCGCACTTATGA
CTGTCTTCTTTATCATGCAACTCGTAGGACAGGTGCCGGCAGCGCTCTGGGTCATTTTCGGCGAGGACCG
CTTTCGCTGGAGCGCGACGATGATCGGCCTGTCGCTTGCGGTATTCGGAATCTTGCACGCCCTCGCTCAA
GCCTTCGTCACTGGTCCCGCCACCAAACGTTTCGGCGAGAAGCAGGCCATTATCGCCGGCATGGCGGCCC
CACGGGTGCGCATGATCGTGCTCCTGTCGTTGAGGACCCGGCTAGGCTGGCGGGGTTGCCTTACTGGTTA
GCAGAATGAATCACCGATACGCGAGCGAACGTGAAGCGACTGCTGCTGCAAAACGTCTGCGACCTGAGCA
ACAACATGAATGGTCTTCGGTTTCCGTGTTTCGTAAAGTCTGGAAACGCGGAAGTCAGCGCCCTGCACCA
TTATGTTCCGGATCTGCATCGCAGGATGCTGCTGGCTACCCTGTGGAACACCTACATCTGTATTAACGAA
GCGCTGGCATTGACCCTGAGTGATTTTTCTCTGGTCCCGCCGCATCCATACCGCCAGTTGTTTACCCTCA
CAACGTTCCAGTAACCGGGCATGTTCATCATCAGTAACCCGTATCGTGAGCATCCTCTCTCGTTTCATCG
GTATCATTACCCCCATGAACAGAAATCCCCCTTACACGGAGGCATCAGTGACCAAACAGGAAAAAACCGC
CCTTAACATGGCCCGCTTTATCAGAAGCCAGACATTAACGCTTCTGGAGAAACTCAACGAGCTGGACGCG
GATGAACAGGCAGACATCTGTGAATCGCTTCACGACCACGCTGATGAGCTTTACCGCAGCTGCCTCGCGC
GTTTCGGTGATGACGGTGAAAACCTCTGACACATGCAGCTCCCGGAGACGGTCACAGCTTGTCTGTAAGC
GGATGCCGGGAGCAGACAAGCCCGTCAGGGCGCGTCAGCGGGTGTTGGCGGGTGTCGGGGCGCAGCCATG
ACCCAGTCACGTAGCGATAGCGGAGTGTATACTGGCTTAACTATGCGGCATCAGAGCAGATTGTACTGAG
AGTGCACCATTGCGGTGTGAAATACCGCACAGATGCGTAAGGAGAAAATACCGCATCAGGCGCTCTTCCG
CTTCCTCGCTCACTGACTCGCTGCGCTCGGTCGTTCGGCTGCGGCGAGCGGTATCAGCTCACTCAAAGGC
GGTAATACGGTTATCCACAGAATCAGGGGATAACGCAGGAAAGAACATGTGAGCAAAAGGCCAGCAAAAG
GCCAGGAACCGTAAAAAGGCCGCGTTGCTGGCGTTTTTCCATAGGCTCCGCCCCCCTGACGAGCATCACA
AAAATCGACGCTCAAGTCAGAGGTGGCGAAACCCGACAGGACTATAAAGATACCAGGCGTTTCCCCCTGG
AAGCTCCCTCGTGCGCTCTCCTGTTCCGACCCTGCCGCTTACCGGATACCTGTCCGCCTTTCTCCCTTCG
GGAAGCGTGGCGCTTTCTCATAGCTCACGCTGTAGGTATCTCAGTTCGGTGTAGGTCGTTCGCTCCAAGC
TGGGCTGTGTGCACGAACCCCCCGTTCAGCCCGACCGCTGCGCCTTATCCGGTAACTATCGTCTTGAGTC
CAACCCGGTAAGACACGACTTATCGCCACTGGCAGCAGCCACTGGTAACAGGATTAGCAGAGCGAGGTAT
GTAGGCGGTGCTACAGAGTTCTTGAAGTGGTGGCCTAACTACGGCTACACTAGAAGGACAGTATTTGGTA
TCTGCGCTCTGCTGAAGCCAGTTACCTTCGGAAAAAGAGTTGGTAGCTCTTGATCCGGCAAACAAACCAC
CGCTGGTAGCGGTGGTTTTTTTGTTTGCAAGCAGCAGATTACGCGCAGAAAAAAAGGATCTCAAGAAGAT
CCTTTGATCTTTTCTACGGGGTCTGACGCTCAGTGGAACGAAAACTCACGTTAAGGGATTTTGGTCATGA
ACAATAAAACTGTCTGCTTACATAAACAGTAATACAAGGGGTGTTATGAGCCATATTCAACGGGAAACGT
CTTGCTCTAGGCCGCGATTAAATTCCAACATGGATGCTGATTTATATGGGTATAAATGGGCTCGCGATAA
TGTCGGGCAATCAGGTGCGACAATCTATCGATTGTATGGGAAGCCCGATGCGCCAGAGTTGTTTCTGAAA
CATGGCAAAGGTAGCGTTGCCAATGATGTTACAGATGAGATGGTCAGACTAAACTGGCTGACGGAATTTA
TGCCTCTTCCGACCATCAAGCATTTTATCCGTACTCCTGATGATGCATGGTTACTCACCACTGCGATCCC
CGGGAAAACAGCATTCCAGGTATTAGAAGAATATCCTGATTCAGGTGAAAATATTGTTGATGCGCTGGCA
GTGTTCCTGCGCCGGTTGCATTCGATTCCTGTTTGTAATTGTCCTTTTAACAGCGATCGCGTATTTCGTC
TCGCTCAGGCGCAATCACGAATGAATAACGGTTTGGTTGATGCGAGTGATTTTGATGACGAGCGTAATGG
CTGGCCTGTTGAACAAGTCTGGAAAGAAATGCATAAACTTTTGCCATTCTCACCGGATTCAGTCGTCACT
CATGGTGATTTCTCACTTGATAACCTTATTTTTGACGAGGGGAAATTAATAGGTTGTATTGATGTTGGAC
GAGTCGGAATCGCAGACCGATACCAGGATCTTGCCATCCTATGGAACTGCCTCGGTGAGTTTTCTCCTTC
ATTACAGAAACGGCTTTTTCAAAAATATGGTATTGATAATCCTGATATGAATAAATTGCAGTTTCATTTG
ATGCTCGATGAGTTTTTCTAAGAATTAATTCATGAGCGGATACATATTTGAATGTATTTAGAAAAATAAA
CAAATAGGGGTTCCGCGCACATTTCCCCGAAAAGTGCCACCTAAATTGTAAGCGTTAATATTTTGTTAAA
ATTCGCGTTAAATTTTTGTTAAATCAGCTCATTTTTTAACCAATAGGCCGAAATCGGCAAAATCCCTTAT
AAATCAAAAGAATAGACCGAGATAGGGT
[37 nt withheld, positions 5613-5649]
AAAGAACGTGGACTCCAACGTCAAAGGGC
