LOCUS       Exported 471 bp ds-DNA linear SYN 19-MAY-2021
DEFINITION  expression plasmid for C-terminal his tagged S. aureus SrtA with
            enhanced catalytic activity.
ACCESSION   .
VERSION     .
KEYWORDS    pet30b-5M SrtA
SOURCE      synthetic DNA construct
  ORGANISM  synthetic DNA construct
REFERENCE   1 (bases 1 to 471)
  AUTHORS   Shi J, Kundrat L, Pishesha N, Bilate A, Theile C, Maruyama T, Dougan
            SK, Ploegh HL, Lodish HF
  TITLE     Engineered red blood cells as carriers for systemic delivery of a
            wide array of functional probes.
  JOURNAL   Proc Natl Acad Sci U S A. 2014 Jul 15;111(28):10131-6. doi:
            10.1073/pnas.1409861111. Epub 2014 Jun 30.
  PUBMED    24982154
REFERENCE   2 (bases 1 to 471)
  AUTHORS   .
  TITLE     Direct Submission
  JOURNAL   Exported May 19, 2021 from SnapGene Server 1.1.58
            http://www.snapgene.com
FEATURES             Location/Qualifiers
     source          1..471
                     /organism="synthetic DNA construct"
                     /mol_type="other DNA"
     CDS             451..468
                     /codon_start=1
                     /product="6xHis affinity tag"
                     /label=6xHis
                     /translation="HHHHHH"
ORIGIN
        1 atgcaagcta aacctcaaat tccgaaagat aaatcaaaag tggcaggcta tattgaaatt
       61 ccagatgctg atattaaaga accagtatat ccaggaccag caacacgcga acaattaaat
      121 agaggtgtaa gctttgcaga agaaaatgaa tcactagatg atcaaaatat ttcaattgca
      181 ggacacactt tcattgaccg tccgaactat caatttacaa atcttaaagc agccaaaaaa
      241 ggtagtatgg tgtactttaa agttggtaat gaaacacgta agtataaaat gacaagtata
      301 agaaacgtta agccaacagc tgtagaagtt ctagatgaac aaaaaggtaa agataaacaa
      361 ttaacattaa ttacttgtga tgattacaat gaagagacag gcgtttggga aacacgtaaa
      421 atctttgtag ctacagaagt caaactcgag caccaccacc accaccactg a
//
