>Addgene plasmid #51140 | pet30b-5M SrtA | addgene partial sequence | sequence record 78734 | T7 5'-TAATACGACTCACTATAGGG-3'
TTTTGTTTAACTTTAAGAAGGAGATATACATATGCAAGCTAAACCTCAAATTCCGAAAGATAAATCAAAA
GTGGCAGGCTATATTGAAATTCCAGATGCTGATATTAAAGAACCAGTATATCCAGGACCAGCAACACGCG
AACAATTAAATAGAGGTGTAAGCTTTGCAGAAGAAAATGAATCACTAGATGATCAAAATATTTCAATTGC
AGGACACACTTTCATTGACCGTCCGAACTATCAATTTACAAATCTTAAAGCAGCCAAAAAAGGTAGTATG
GTGTACTTTAAAGTTGGTAATGAAACACGTAAGTATAAAATGACAAGTATAAGAAACGTTAAGCCAACAG
CTGTAGAAGTTCTAGATGAACAAAAAGGTAAAGATAAACAATTAACATTAATTACTTGTGATGATTACAA
TGAAGAGACAGGCGTTTGGGAAACACGTAAAATCTTTGTAGCTACAGAAGTCAAACTCGAGCACCACCAC
CACCACCACTGAGATCCGGCTGCTAACAAAGCCCGAAAGGAAGCTGAGTTGGCTGCTGCCACCGCTGAGC
AATAACTAGCATAACCCCTTGGGGCCTCTAAACGGGTCTTGAGGGGTTTTTTGCTGAAAGGAGGAACTAT
ATCCGGATTGGCGAATGGG
[124 nt withheld, positions 650-773]
CGCCGGCTTTCCCCGTCAAGCTCTAAA
